Addgene plasmid #66013: R0063 (pLuxR-pR)_EB
Purpose: MoClo Basic Part: Controllable promoter - pLuxR(pR) - luxR regulated (right promoter, weak constitutive down regulated by LuxR, C0062 in combination with homoserine lactone (HSL)) [E:R0063:B]
Depositing lab: Douglas Densmore. Depositing organization: Boston University Main Campus. Publication: CIDAR MoClo: Improved MoClo Assembly Standard and New E. coli Part Library Enable Rapid Combinatorial Design for Synthetic and Traditional Biology. Iverson SV, Haddock TL, Beal J, Densmore DM. ACS Synth Biol. 2016 Jan 15;5(1):99-103. doi: 10.1021/acssynbio.5b00124. Epub 2015 Nov 4. PubMed 26479688.
Backbone
  Vector backbone: DVA
  Vector type: Synthetic Biology
Growth in bacteria
  Bacterial resistance: Ampicillin, 100 μg/mL
  Growth temperature: 37°C
  Growth strain: DH5alpha
  Copy number: Unknown
Gene/Insert
  Gene/Insert name: Controllable promoter (alt name: Basic Part - Promoter)
  Species: Synthetic
  Cloning method: Unknown
Terms and licenses: Academic/Nonprofit Terms; Industry Terms: Not Available to Industry
How to cite: R0063 (pLuxR-pR)_EB was a gift from Douglas Densmore (Addgene plasmid # 66013 ; http://n2t.net/addgene:66013 ; RRID:Addgene_66013)
