[The description below was written by a language model from this plasmid's Addgene catalogue record and pLannotate feature annotations shown in this document.]
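Description:
R0063 (pLuxR-pR)_EB is a small (2,259 bp) synthetic-biology plasmid from the CIDAR MoClo E. coli part library, carrying a single Level 0 "basic part" in the DVA destination vector backbone. It is propagated in E. coli using a high-copy ColE1/pMB1/pUC-type origin of replication and is selected with ampicillin through a β-lactamase (AmpR) gene driven by its native bla promoter. The catalogue lists copy number as unknown, although the annotated origin is of the high-copy class. The backbone also contains a putative bacterial transcription terminator and BioBrick prefix and suffix sequences, which flank the position where the part sits across the sequence origin.

The payload is the controllable promoter R0063, the right-hand promoter (pR) of the lux system. According to the record, it is a weak constitutive promoter that is down-regulated by the LuxR protein (part C0062) in combination with a homoserine lactone (HSL) signal, so it provides quorum-sensing-responsive repression rather than activation. The automated feature table does not annotate the promoter itself; only backbone elements were detected, so its exact coordinates are not given. The "EB" suffix and the [E:R0063:B] notation indicate that the part is flanked by the MoClo E and B fusion sites, which define its position and orientation during hierarchical Golden Gate (Type IIS) assembly. This lets it be joined in a defined order with ribosome binding site, coding sequence and terminator parts. The plasmid is meant as a reusable building block for combinatorial construction of transcriptional units and multi-gene genetic circuits in E. coli.
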