Features (pLannotate 1.2.2; 6 found; start..end, strand, type, name):
    167..187     +  misc_feature   BioBrick suffix: universal suffix for all parts
    364..952     -  rep_origin     ori: high-copy-number ColE1/pMB1/pBR322/pUC origin of replication
   1123..1983    -  CDS            AmpR: β-lactamase; bla; confers resistance to ampicillin, carbenicillin, and related antibiotics
   1984..2088    -  promoter       AmpR promoter: bla
   2178..2221    -  terminator     bacterial terminator: putative bacterial transcription terminator
   2224..2245    +  misc_feature   BioBrick prefix: BioBrick prefix for parts that do not start with "ATG"
>Addgene plasmid #66013 | R0063 (pLuxR-pR)_EB | depositor full sequence | sequence record 114131 | R0063 (pLuxR-pR)_EB sequence 2259 bps
GCTTACCTGTACGATCCTACAGGTGCTTATGTTAAGTAATTGTATTCCCAGCGATACAATAGTGTGACAA
AAATCCAATTTATTAGAATCAAATGTCAATCCATTACCGTTTTAATGATATATAACACGCAAAACTTGCG
ACAAACAATAGGTAATACTAGAGACCTACTAGTAGCGGCCGCTGCAGGCTTCCTCGCTCACTGACTCGCT
GCGCTCGGTCGTTCGGCTGCGGCGAGCGGTATCAGCTCACTCAAAGGCGGTAATACGGTTATCCACAGAA
TCAGGGGATAACGCAGGAAAGAACATGTGAGCAAAAGGCCAGCAAAAGGCCAGGAACCGTAAAAAGGCCG
CGTTGCTGGCGTTTTTCCACAGGCTCCGCCCCCCTGACGAGCATCACAAAAATCGACGCTCAAGTCAGAG
GTGGCGAAACCCGACAGGACTATAAAGATACCAGGCGTTTCCCCCTGGAAGCTCCCTCGTGCGCTCTCCT
GTTCCGACCCTGCCGCTTACCGGATACCTGTCCGCCTTTCTCCCTTCGGGAAGCGTGGCGCTTTCTCATA
GCTCACGCTGTAGGTATCTCAGTTCGGTGTAGGTCGTTCGCTCCAAGCTGGGCTGTGTGCACGAACCCCC
CGTTCAGCCCGACCGCTGCGCCTTATCCGGTAACTATCGTCTTGAGTCCAACCCGGTAAGACACGACTTA
TCGCCACTGGCAGCAGCCACTGGTAACAGGATTAGCAGAGCGAGGTATGTAGGCGGTGCTACAGAGTTCT
TGAAGTGGTGGCCTAACTACGGCTACACTAGAAGAACAGTATTTGGTATCTGCGCTCTGCTGAAGCCAGT
TACCTTCGGAAAAAGAGTTGGTAGCTCTTGATCCGGCAAACAAACCACCGCTGGTAGCGGTGGTTTTTTT
GTTTGCAAGCAGCAGATTACGCGCAGAAAAAAAGGATCTCAAGAAGATCCTTTGATCTTTTCTACGGGGT
CTGACGCTCAGTGGAACGAAAACTCACGTTAAGGGATTTTGGTCATGAGATTATCAAAAAGGATCTTCAC
CTAGATCCTTTTAAATTAAAAATGAAGTTTTAAATCAATCTAAAGTATATATGAGTAAACTTGGTCTGAC
AGTTACCAATGCTTAATCAGTGAGGCACCTATCTCAGCGATCTGTCTATTTCGTTCATCCATAGTTGCCT
GACTCCCCGTCGTGTAGATAACTACGATACGGGAGGGCTTACCATCTGGCCCCAGTGCTGCAATGATACC
GCGCGACCCACGCTCACCGGCTCCAGATTTATCAGCAATAAACCAGCCAGCCGGAAGGGCCGAGCGCAGA
AGTGGTCCTGCAACTTTATCCGCCTCCATCCAGTCTATTAATTGTTGCCGGGAAGCTAGAGTAAGTAGTT
CGCCAGTTAATAGTTTGCGCAACGTTGTTGCCATTGCTACAGGCATCGTGGTGTCACGCTCGTCGTTTGG
TATGGCTTCATTCAGCTCCGGTTCCCAACGATCAAGGCGAGTTACATGATCCCCCATGTTGTGCAAAAAA
GCGGTTAGCTCCTTCGGTCCTCCGATCGTTGTCAGAAGTAAGTTGGCCGCAGTGTTATCACTCATGGTTA
TGGCAGCACTGCATAATTCTCTTACTGTCATGCCATCCGTAAGATGCTTTTCTGTGACTGGTGAGTACTC
AACCAAGTCATTCTGAGAATAGTGTATGCGGCGACCGAGTTGCTCTTGCCCGGCGTCAATACGGGATAAT
ACCGCGCCACATAGCAGAACTTTAAAAGTGCTCATCATTGGAAAACGTTCTTCGGGGCGAAAACTCTCAA
GGATCTTACCGCTGTTGAGATCCAGTTCGATGTAACCCACTCGTGCACCCAACTGATCTTCAGCATCTTT
TACTTTCACCAGCGTTTCTGGGTGAGCAAAAACAGGAAGGCAAAATGCCGCAAAAAAGGGAATAAGGGCG
ACACGGAAATGTTGAATACTCATACTCTTCCTTTTTCAATATTATTGAAGCATTTATCAGGGTTATTGTC
TCATGAGCGGATACATATTTGAATGTATTTAGAAAAATAAACAAATAGGGGTTCCGCGCACATTTCCCCG
AAAAGTGCCACCTGACGTCTAAGAAACCATTATTATCATGACATTAACCTATAAAAATAGGCGTATCACG
AGGCAGAATTTCAGATAAAAAAAATCCTTAGCTTTCGCTAAGGATGATTTCTGGAATTCGCGGCCGCTTC
TAGAGACTAGTGGGTCTCA
