>Addgene plasmid #66013 | R0063 (pLuxR-pR)_EB | addgene partial sequence | sequence record 114130 | MoCloR 5'-gccacctgacgtctaagaaacc-3'
ATAGGCGTATCACGAGGCAGAATTTCAGATAAAAAAAATCCTTAGCTTTCGCTAAGGATGATTTCTGGAA
TTCGCGGCCGCTTCTAGAGACTAGTGGGTCTCAGCTTACCTGTACGATCCTACAGGTGCTTATGTTAAGT
AATTGTATTCCCAGCGATACAATAGTGTGACAAAAATCCAATTTATTAGAATCAAATGTCAATCCATTAC
CGTTTTAATGATATATAACACGCAAAACTTGCGACAAACAATAGGTAATACTAGAGACCTACTAGTAGCG
GCCGCTGCAGGCTTCCTCGCTCACTGACTCGCTGCGCTCGGTCGTTCGGCTGCGGCGAGCGGTATCAGCT
CACTCAAAGGCGGTAATACGGTTATCCACAGAATCAGGGGATAACGCAGGAAAGAACATGTGAGCAAAAG
GCCAGCAAAAGGCCAGGAACCGTAAAAAGGCCGCGTTGCTGGCGTTTTTCCACAGGCTCCGCCCCCCTGA
CGAGCATCACAAAAATCGACGCTCAAGTCAGAGGTGGCGAAACCCGACAGGACTATAAAGATACCAGGCG
TTTCCCCCTGGAAGCTCCCTCGTGCGCTCTCCTGTTCCGACCCTGCCGCTTACCGGATACCTGTCCGCCT
TTCTCCCTTCGGGAAGCGTGGCGCTTTCTCATAGCTCACGCTGTAGGTATCTCAGTTCGGTGTAGGTCGT
TCGCTCCAAGCTGGGCTGTGTGCACGAACCCCCCGTTCAGCCCGACCGCTGCGCCTTATCCGGTAACTAT
CGTCTTGAGTCCAACCCGGTAAGACACGACTTATCGCCACTGGCAGCAGCCACTGGTAACAGGATTAGCA
GAGCGAGGTATGTAGGCGGTGCTACAGAGTTCTT
